Addgene plasmid #198960: pGL0_47 [bar]
Purpose: Level 0 part
Depositing lab: Charlie Gilbert & Nili Ostrov & Cultivarium Tools. Depositing organization: Cultivarium, Convergent Research. Publication: A scalable framework for high-throughput identification of functional origins of replication in non-model bacteria. Gilbert C, Brumwell SL, Crits-Christoph A, Kang SC, Martin-Moldes Z, Alsharif W, Esmurria A, Nguyen M-A, Lee HH, Ostrov N. bioRxiv 2023.05.19.541510 10.1101/2023.05.19.541510.
Backbone
  Vector backbone: pGLDV_17
  Vector type: Synthetic Biology
Growth in bacteria
  Bacterial resistance: Chloramphenicol, 25 μg/mL
  Growth temperature: 37°C
  Growth strain: E. coli Zymo 10B
  Copy number: High Copy
Gene/Insert
  Gene/Insert name: bar
  Species: Streptomyces hygroscopicus
  Cloning method: Unknown
Resource information
  A portion of this plasmid was derived from a plasmid made by: Sylvestre Marillonnet (Engler et al. 2014 https://doi.org/10.1021/sb4001504)
Terms and licenses: Academic/Nonprofit Terms; Industry Terms: Not Available to Industry
How to cite: pGL0_47 [bar] was a gift from Charlie Gilbert & Nili Ostrov & Cultivarium Tools (Addgene plasmid # 198960 ; http://n2t.net/addgene:198960 ; RRID:Addgene_198960)
