[The description below was written by a language model from this plasmid's Addgene catalogue record and pLannotate feature annotations shown in this document.]
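Description:
pGL0_47 [bar] is a small (about 2.85 kb) synthetic-biology storage plasmid catalogued as a "Level 0 part", meaning it holds a single basic genetic element intended to be drawn on for hierarchical modular assembly rather than to function as an expression vector in its own right. It is built on the pGLDV_17 backbone, and the record notes that a portion of the plasmid derives from an earlier modular cloning toolkit, consistent with a Golden Gate/MoClo-style design, although the cloning method and the flanking assembly sites are not stated. The plasmid is maintained in E. coli through a high-copy ColE1/pUC-type origin of replication and is selected with chloramphenicol, conferred by a cat gene driven by its native cat promoter and followed by the phage lambda t0 terminator. A short residual lacZα fragment is also annotated, probably a remnant of a blue/white screening cassette that the insert replaced.

The stored part is the bar coding sequence from Streptomyces hygroscopicus, which encodes phosphinothricin N-acetyltransferase. This enzyme acetylates and thereby inactivates phosphinothricin (glufosinate), giving resistance to that compound and to bialaphos, so the gene serves as a selectable marker. No promoter, ribosome binding site or terminator is annotated next to bar, suggesting that the part is a bare coding sequence to be combined with regulatory parts in higher-level assemblies. The associated work concerns high-throughput identification of functional origins of replication in non-model bacteria, where a library of interchangeable marker parts like this one would plausibly be used to build test plasmids, though the record does not describe that use specifically.
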