Features (pLannotate 1.2.2; 6 found; start..end, strand, type, name):
     82..630     +  CDS            bar: PAT_STRHY - Experimental evidence at protein level: Swiss-Prot protein existence level 1. Inactivates phosphinothricin (PPT) by transfer of an acetyl group from acetyl CoA. Can also acetylate demethylphosphinothricin but not PTT or glutamate. This enzyme is an effector of phosphinothricin tripeptide (PTT or bialaphos) resistance. From Streptomyces hygroscopicus. Introduced by genetic manipulation and expressed in glufosinate-tolerant maize by Dekalb Genetics.
   1083..1671    -  rep_origin     ori: high-copy-number ColE1/pMB1/pBR322/pUC origin of replication
   1804..1898    -  terminator     lambda t0 terminator: transcription terminator from phage lambda
   1922..2578    -  CDS            cat: CAT_ECOLX - Experimental evidence at protein level: Swiss-Prot protein existence level 1. This enzyme is an effector of chloramphenicol resistance in bacteria. From Escherichia coli. This protein is used as a marker in many commonly used cloning vectors, such as pACYC184.
   2579..2681    -  promoter       cat promoter: promoter of the E. coli cat gene encoding chloramphenicol acetyltransferase
   2756..2799    -  CDS            lacZα (fragment): LacZα fragment of β-galactosidase; lacZ fragment
>Addgene plasmid #198960 | pGL0_47 [bar] | addgene full sequence | sequence record 401258 | Addgene NGS Result
TAGCGTGCGAACAGCACGCTATTGTTGTATCATTACTCGCATCCATTCTCAGGCTGTCTCGTCTCGTCTC
CGAGGTCTCAAATGTCTCCTGAAAGAAGGCCTGCTGATATTAGAAGGGCTACTGAGGCTGATATGCCTGC
TGTGTGCACTATTGTGAATCATTACATTGAGACTTCTACTGTGAATTTCAGGACTGAGCCTCAAGAACCA
CAAGAGTGGACTGATGATCTTGTGAGGCTTAGAGAGAGGTATCCTTGGCTTGTTGCTGAAGTGGATGGTG
AAGTGGCTGGTATTGCTTATGCTGGTCCTTGGAAGGCTAGGAATGCTTACGATTGGACTGCTGAGTCTAC
TGTTTACGTGTCTCCTAGGCATCAAAGAACTGGTCTTGGATCTACTCTTTACACTCATCTTTTGAAGTCT
TTGGAGGCTCAGGGTTTCAAGTCTGTGGTTGCTGTGATTGGACTTCCTAATGATCCTTCTGTGAGGATGC
ATGAGGCTCTTGGTTATGCTCCTAGGGGAATGCTTAGAGCTGCTGGTTTCAAACATGGAAATTGGCATGA
TGTGGGATTCTGGCAGCTTGATTTCTCTCTTCCTGTTCCTCCTAGACCTGTTCTTCCTGTGACTGAGATT
TGAGCTTTGAGACCACCCCAGGATACATAGATTACCACAACTCCGAGCCCTTCCACCTAGCGTGCTAACC
ACGCACGCTATTGTTGTATCCCATATAATGCAATCGTAGTCTACCTGACTGTACTTAGAAATGTGGCTTC
GCCTTTGCCCACGCACCTGATCGCTCCTCGTTTGCTTTTAAGGACCGGACGAACCACAGAGCATTAGAAG
GCTAGGTGGAGGCTCAGTGATGATAAGTCTGCGATGGTGGATGCATGTGTCATGGTCATAGCTGTTTCCT
GTGTGAAATTGTTATCCGCTCAGAGGGCACAATCCTATTCCGCGCTATCCGACAATCTCCAAGACATTAG
GTGGAGTTCAGTTCGGCGTATGGCATATGTCGCTGGAAAGAACATGTGAGCAAAAGGCCAGCAAAAGGCC
AGGAACCGTAAAAAGGCCGCGTTGCTGGCGTTTTTCCATAGGCTCCGCCCCCCTGACGAGCATCACAAAA
ATCGACGCTCAAGTCAGAGGTGGCGAAACCCGACAGGACTATAAAGATACCAGGCGTTTCCCCCTGGAAG
CTCCCTCGTGCGCTCTCCTGTTCCGACCCTGCCGCTTACCGGATACCTGTCCGCCTTTCTCCCTTCGGGA
AGCGTGGCGCTTTCTCATAGCTCACGCTGTAGGTATCTCAGTTCGGTGTAGGTCGTTCGCTCCAAGCTGG
GCTGTGTGCACGAACCCCCCGTTCAGCCCGACCGCTGCGCCTTATCCGGTAACTATCGTCTTGAGTCCAA
CCCGGTAAGACACGACTTATCGCCACTGGCAGCAGCCACTGGTAACAGGATTAGCAGAGCGAGGTATGTA
GGCGGTGCTACAGAGTTCTTGAAGTGGTGGCCTAACTACGGCTACACTAGAAGAACAGTATTTGGTATCT
GCGCTCTGCTGAAGCCAGTTACCTTCGGAAAAAGAGTTGGTAGCTCTTGATCCGGCAAACAAACCACCGC
TGGTAGCGGTGGTTTTTTTGTTTGCAAGCAGCAGATTACGCGCAGAAAAAAAGGATCTCAAGAAGATCCT
TTGATCTTTTCTACGGGGTCTGACGCTCTATTCAACAAAGCCGCCGTCCCGTCAAGTCAGCGTAAATGGG
TAGGGGGCTTCAAATCGTCCCCCCATACGATATAAGTTGTTACTAGTGCTTGGATTCTCACCAATAAAAA
ACGCCCGGCGGCAACCGAGCGTTCTGAACAAATCCAGATGGAGTTCTGAGGTCATTACTGGATCTATCAA
CAGGAGTCCAAGCGAGCTCGATATCAAATTACGCCCCGCCCTGCCACTCATCGCAGTACTGTTGTAATTC
ATTAAGCATTCTGCCGACATGGAAGCCATCACAAACGGCATGATGAACCTGAATCGCCAGCGGCATCAGC
ACCTTGTCGCCTTGCGTATAATATTTGCCCATGGTGAAAACGGGGGCGAAGAAGTTGTCCATATTGGCCA
CGTTTAAATCAAAACTGGTGAAACTCACCCAGGGATTGGCTGAGACGAAAAACATATTCTCAATAAACCC
TTTAGGGAAATAGGCCAGGTTTTCACCGTAACACGCCACATCTTGCGAATATATGTGTAGAAACTGCCGG
AAATCGTCGTGGTATTCACTCCAGAGCGATGAAAACGTTTCAGTTTGCTCATGGAAAACGGTGTAACAAG
GGTGAACACTATCCCATATCACCAGCTCACCGTCTTTCATTGCCATACGAAATTCCGGATGAGCATTCAT
CAGGCGGGCAAGAATGTGAATAAAGGCCGGATAAAACTTGTGCTTATTTTTCTTTACGGTCTTTAAAAAG
GCCGTAATATCCAGCTGAACGGTCTGGTTATAGGTACATTGAGCAACTGACTGAAATGCCTCAAAATGTT
CTTTACGATGCCATTGGGATATATCAACGGTGGTATATCCAGTGATTTTTTTCTCCATTTTAGCTTCCTT
AGCTCCTGAAAATCTCGATAACTCAAAAAATACGCCCGGTAGTGATCTTATTTCATTATGGTGAAAGTTG
GAACCTCTTACGTGCCGATCAACGTCTCATTGATACCTGAAACAAAACCCATCGTACGGCCAAGGAAGTC
TCCAATAACTGTGATCCACCACAAGCGCCAGGGTTTTCCCAGTCACGACGTTGTAAAACGACGGCCAGTC
ATGCATAATCCGCACGCATCTGGAATAAGGAAGTGCCATTCCGCCTGACCT
